>Addgene plasmid #189819 | GB1-His-Tev-ALIX-V (348-702) | addgene full sequence | sequence record 376470 | Addgene NGS Result
TTCTTGAAGACGAAAGGGCCTCGTGATACGCCTATTTTTATAGGTTAATGTCATGATAATAATGGTTTCT
TAGACGTCAGGTGGCACTTTTCGGGGAAATGTGCGCGGAACCCCTATTTGTTTATTTTTCTAAATACATT
CAAATATGTATCCGCTCATGAGACAATAACCCTGATAAATGCTTCAATAATATTGAAAAAGGAAGAGTAT
GAGTATTCAACATTTCCGTGTCGCCCTTATTCCCTTTTTTGCGGCATTTTGCCTTCCTGTTTTTGCTCAC
CCAGAAACGCTGGTGAAAGTAAAAGATGCTGAAGATCAGTTGGGTGCACGAGTGGGTTACATCGAACTGG
ATCTCAACAGCGGTAAGATCCTTGAGAGTTTTCGCCCCGAAGAACGTTTTCCAATGATGAGCACTTTTAA
AGTTCTGCTATGTGGCGCGGTATTATCCCGTGTTGACGCCGGGCAAGAGCAACTCGGTCGCCGCATACAC
TATTCTCAGAATGACTTGGTTGAGTACTCACCAGTCACAGAAAAGCATCTTACGGATGGCATGACAGTAA
GAGAATTATGCAGTGCTGCCATAACCATGAGTGATAACACTGCGGCCAACTTACTTCTGACAACGATCGG
AGGACCGAAGGAGCTAACCGCTTTTTTGCACAACATGGGGGATCATGTAACTCGCCTTGATCGTTGGGAA
CCGGAGCTGAATGAAGCCATACCAAACGACGAGCGTGACACCACGATGCCTGCAGCAATGGCAACAACGT
TGCGCAAACTATTAACTGGCGAACTACTTACTCTAGCTTCCCGGCAACAATTAATAGACTGGATGGAGGC
GGATAAAGTTGCAGGACCACTTCTGCGCTCGGCCCTTCCGGCTGGCTGGTTTATTGCTGATAAATCTGGA
GCCGGTGAGCGTGGGTCTCGCGGTATCATTGCAGCACTGGGGCCAGATGGTAAGCCCTCCCGTATCGTAG
TTATCTACACGACGGGGAGTCAGGCAACTATGGATGAACGAAATAGACAGATCGCTGAGATAGGTGCCTC
ACTGATTAAGCATTGGTAACTGTCAGACCAAGTTTACTCATATATACTTTAGATTGATTTAAAACTTCAT
TTTTAATTTAAAAGGATCTAGGTGAAGATCCTTTTTGATAATCTCATGACCAAAATCCCTTAACGTGAGT
TTTCGTTCCACTGAGCGTCAGACCCCGTAGAAAAGATCAAAGGATCTTCTTGAGATCCTTTTTTTCTGCG
CGTAATCTGCTGCTTGCAAACAAAAAAACCACCGCTACCAGCGGTGGTTTGTTTGCCGGATCAAGAGCTA
CCAACTCTTTTTCCGAAGGTAACTGGCTTCAGCAGAGCGCAGATACCAAATACTGTCCTTCTAGTGTAGC
CGTAGTTAGGCCACCACTTCAAGAACTCTGTAGCACCGCCTACATACCTCGCTCTGCTAATCCTGTTACC
AGTGGCTGCTGCCAGTGGCGATAAGTCGTGTCTTACCGGGTTGGACTCAAGACGATAGTTACCGGATAAG
GCGCAGCGGTCGGGCTGAACGGGGGGTTCGTGCACACAGCCCAGCTTGGAGCGAACGACCTACACCGAAC
TGAGATACCTACAGCGTGAGCTATGAGAAAGCGCCACGCTTCCCGAAGGGAGAAAGGCGGACAGGTATCC
GGTAAGCGGCAGGGTCGGAACAGGAGAGCGCACGAGGGAGCTTCCAGGGGGAAACGCCTGGTATCTTTAT
AGTCCTGTCGGGTTTCGCCACCTCTGACTTGAGCGTCGATTTTTGTGATGCTCGTCAGGGGGGCGGAGCC
TATGGAAAAACGCCAGCAACGCGGCCTTTTTACGGTTCCTGGCCTTTTGCTGGCCTTTTGCTCACATGTT
CTTTCCTGCGTTATCCCCTGATTCTGTGGATAACCGTATTACCGCCTTTGAGTGAGCTGATACCGCTCGC
CGCAGCCGAACGACCGAGCGCAGCGAGTCAGTGAGCGAGGAAGCGGAAGAGCGCCTGATGCGGTATTTTC
TCCTTACGCATCTGTGCGGTATTTCACACCGCAATGGTGCACTCTCAGTACAATCTGCTCTGATGCCGCA
TAGTTAAGCCAGTATACACTCCGCTATCGCTACGTGACTGGGTCATGGCTGCGCCCCGACACCCGCCAAC
ACCCGCTGACGCGCCCTGACGGGCTTGTCTGCTCCCGGCATCCGCTTACAGACAAGCTGTGACCGTCTCC
GGGAGCTGCATGTGTCAGAGGTTTTCACCGTCATCACCGAAACGCGCGAGGCAGCTGCGGTAAAGCTCAT
CAGCGTGGTCGTGAAGCGATTCACAGATGTCTGCCTGTTCATCCGCGTCCAGCTCGTTGAGTTTCTCCAG
AAGCGTTAATGTCTGGCTTCTGATAAAGCGGGCCATGTTAAGGGCGGTTTTTTCCTGTTTGGTCACTGAT
GCCTCCGTGTAAGGGGGATTTCTGTTCATGGGGGTAATGATACCGATGAAACGAGAGAGGATGCTCACGA
TACGGGTTACTGATGATGAACATGCCCGGTTACTGGAACGTTGTGAGGGTAAACAACTGGCGGTATGGAT
GCGGCGGGACCAGAGAAAAATCACTCAGGGTCAATGCCAGCGCTTCGTTAATACAGATGTAGGTGTTCCA
CAGGGTAGCCAGCAGCATCCTGCGATGCAGATCCGGAACATAATGGTGCAGGGCGCTGACTTCCGCGTTT
CCAGACTTTACGAAACACGGAAACCGAAGACCATTCATGTTGTTGCTCAGGTCGCAGACGTTTTGCAGCA
GCAGTCGCTTCACGTTCGCTCGCGTATCGGTGATTCATTCTGCTAACCAGTAAGGCAACCCCGCCAGCCT
AGCCGGGTCCTCAACGACAGGAGCACGATCATGCGCACCCGTGGCCAGGACCCAACGCTGCCCGAGATGC
GCCGCGTGCGGCTGCTGGAGATGGCGGACGCGATGGATATGTTCTGCCAAGGGTTGGTTTGCGCATTCAC
AGTTCTCCGCAAGAATTGATTGGCTCCAATTCTTGGAGTGGTGAATCCGTTAGCGAGGTGCCGCCGGCTT
CCATTCAGGTCGAGGTGGCCCGGCTCCATGCACCGCGACGCAACGCGGGGAGGCAGACAAGGTATAGGGC
GGCGCCTACAATCCATGCCAACCCGTTCCATGTGCTCGCCGAGGCGGCATAAATCGCCGTGACGATCAGC
GGTCCAATGATCGAAGTTAGGCTGGTAAGAGCCGCGAGCGATCCTTGAAGCTGTCCCTGATGGTCGTCAT
CTACCTGCCTGGACAGCATGGCCTGCAACGCGGGCATCCCGATGCCGCCGGAAGCGAGAAGAATCATAAT
GGGGAAGGCCATCCAGCCTCGCGTCGCGAACGCCAGCAAGACGTAGCCCAGCGCGTCGGCCGCCATGCCG
GCGATAATGGCCTGCTTCTCGCCGAAACGTTTGGTGGCGGGACCAGTGACGAAGGCTTGAGCGAGGGCGT
GCAAGATTCCGAATACCGCAAGCGACAGGCCGATCATCGTCGCGCTCCAGCGAAAGCGGTCCTCGCCGAA
AATGACCCAGAGCGCTGCCGGCACCTGTCCTACGAGTTGCATGATAAAGAAGACAGTCATAAGTGCGGCG
ACGATAGTCATGCCCCGCGCCCACCGGAAGGAGCTGACTGGGTTGAAGGCTCTCAAGGGCATCGGTCGAG
ATCCCGGTGCCTAATGAGTGAGCTAACTTACATTAATTGCGTTGCGCTCACTGCCCGCTTTCCAGTCGGG
AAACCTGTCGTGCCAGCTGCATTAATGAATCGGCCAACGCGCGGGGAGAGGCGGTTTGCGTATTGGGCGC
CAGGGTGGTTTTTCTTTTCACCAGTGAGACGGGCAACAGCTGATTGCCCTTCACCGCCTGGCCCTGAGAG
AGTTGCAGCAAGCGGTCCACGCTGGTTTGCCCCAGCAGGCGAAAATCCTGTTTGATGGTGGTTAACGGCG
GGATATAACATGAGCTGTCTTCGGTATCGTCGTATCCCACTACCGAGATATCCGCACCAACGCGCAGCCC
GGACTCGGTAATGGCGCGCATTGCGCCCAGCGCCATCTGATCGTTGGCAACCAGCATCGCAGTGGGAACG
ATGCCCTCATTCAGCATTTGCATGGTTTGTTGAAAACCGGACATGGCACTCCAGTCGCCTTCCCGTTCCG
CTATCGGCTGAATTTGATTGCGAGTGAGATATTTATGCCAGCCAGCCAGACGCAGACGCGCCGAGACAGA
ACTTAATGGGCCCGCTAACAGCGCGATTTGCTGGTGACCCAATGCGACCAGATGCTCCACGCCCAGTCGC
GTACCGTCTTCATGGGAGAAAATAATACTGTTGATGGGTGTCTGGTCAGAGACATCAAGAAATAACGCCG
GAACATTAGTGCAGGCAGCTTCCACAGCAATGGCATCCTGGTCATCCAGCGGATAGTTAATGATCAGCCC
ACTGACGCGTTGCGCGAGAAGATTGTGCACCGCCGCTTTACAGGCTTCGACGCCGCTTCGTTCTACCATC
GACACCACCACGCTGGCACCCAGTTGATCGGCGCGAGATTTAATCGCCGCGACAATTTGCGACGGCGCGT
GCAGGGCCAGACTGGAGGTGGCAACGCCAATCAGCAACGACTGTTTGCCCGCCAGTTGTTGTGCCACGCG
GTTGGGAATGTAATTCAGCTCCGCCATCGCCGCTTCCACTTTTTCCCGCGTTTTCGCAGAAACGTGGCTG
GCCTGGTTCACCACGCGGGAAACGGTCTGATAAGAGACACCGGCATACTCTGCGACATCGTATAACGTTA
CTGGTTTCACATTCACCACCCTGAATTGACTCTCTTCCGGGCGCTATCATGCCATACCGCGAAAGGTTTT
GCGCCATTCGATGGTGTCCGGGATCTCGACGCTCTCCCTTATGCGACTCCTGCATTAGGAAGCAGCCCAG
TAGTAGGTTGAGGCCGTTGAGCACCGCCGCCGCAAGGAATGGTGCATGCAAGGAGATGGCGCCCAACAGT
CCCCCGGCCACGGGGCCTGCCACCATACCCACGCCGAAACAAGCGCTCATGAGCCCGAAGTGGCGAGCCC
GATCTTCCCCATCGGTGATGTCGGCGATATAGGCGCCAGCAACCGCACCTGTGGCGCCGGTGATGCCGGC
CACGATGCGTCCGGCGTAGAGGATCGAGATCTCGATCCCGCGAAATTAATACGACTCACTATAGGGGAAT
TGTGAGCGGATAACAATTCCCCTCTAGAAATAATTTTGTTTAACTTTAAGAAGGAGATATACATATGCAG
TATAAACTGGCGCTGAACGGCAAAACCCTGAAAGGCGAAACCACGACCGAAGCGGTGGATGCGGCGACCG
CGGAAAAAGTGTTTAAACAGTATGCGAACGATAACGGCGTGGATGGCGAATGGACCTATGATGATGCGAC
CAAAACCTTTACCGTTACCGAACTGGTGCCGCGCGGCAGCATTGAAGGCCGCATTCGCGAAAACCTGAAA
GATAGCGGCCTGTTTCTGGAACATCACCATCACCATCATGAAAACCTGTATTTTCAGAGTCAGAAATTTA
CCGATCTGTTTGAAAAAATGGTGCCGGTGAGCGTGCAGCAGAGCCTGGCGGCGTACAATCAGCGCAAAGC
GGATCTGGTGAACCGCAGCATTGCGCAGATGCGCGAAGCGACCACCCTGGCGAACGGCGTGCTGGCGAGC
CTGAACCTGCCGGCGGCGATTGAAGATGTGAGCGGCGATACCGTGCCGCAGAGCATTCTGACCAAAAGCC
GCAGCGTGATTGAACAAGGCGGCATTCAGACCGTGGATCAGCTGATTAAAGAACTGCCGGAACTGCTGCA
GCGCAACCGCGAAATTCTGGATGAAAGCCTGCGCCTGCTGGATGAAGAGGAAGCGACCGATAACGATCTG
CGCGCGAAATTTAAAGAACGCTGGCAGCGCACCCCGAGCAACGAACTGTATAAACCGCTGCGCGCGGAAG
GCACCAACTTTCGCACCGTGCTGGATAAAGCGGTGCAAGCGGATGGCCAAGTGAAAGAATGCTATCAGAG
CCATCGCGATACCATTGTGCTGCTGTGCAAACCGGAACCGGAACTGAACGCGGCGATTCCGAGCGCGAAC
CCGGCGAAAACCATGCAAGGCAGCGAAGTGGTGAACGTGCTGAAAAGCCTGCTGAGCAACCTGGATGAAG
TGAAAAAAGAACGCGAAGGCCTGGAAAACGATCTGAAAAGCGTGAACTTTGATATGACGAGCAAATTTCT
GACCGCGCTGGCGCAAGATGGCGTGATTAACGAAGAAGCGCTGAGCGTGACGGAGCTGGACCGCGTGTAT
GGCGGCCTGACCACCAAAGTGCAAGAAAGCCTGAAAAAACAAGAAGGCCTGCTGAAAAACATTCAAGTGA
GCCATCAAGAATTTAGCAAAATGAAACAGAGCAACAACGAAGCGAACCTGCGCGAAGAAGTGCTGAAAAA
CCTGGCGACCGCGTATGATAACTTTGTGGAACTGGTGGCGAACCTGAAAGAAGGCACCAAATTTTATAAC
GAACTGACCGAAATTCTGGTGCGCTTTCAGAACAAATGCAGCGATATTGTGTTTGCGCGCAAAACCGAAC
GCTAAGGATCCGGCTGCTAACAAAGCCCGAAAGGAAGCTGAGTTGGCTGCTGCCACCGCTGAGCAATAAC
TAGCATAACCCCTTGGGGCCTCTAAACGGGTCTTGAGGGGTTTTTTGCTGAAAGGAGGAACTATATCCGG
ATATCCCGCAAGAGGCCCGGCAGTACCGGCATAACCAAGCCTATGCCTACAGCATCCAGGGTGACGGTGC
CGAGGATGACGATGAGCGCATTGTTAGATTTCATACACGGTGCCTGACTGCGTTAGCAATTTAACTGTGA
TAAACTACCGCATTAAAGCTTATCGATGATAAGCTGTCAAACATGAGAA
Features (pLannotate 1.2.2; 23 found; start..end, strand, type, name):
    104..208     +  promoter       AmpR promoter: bla
    209..1069    +  CDS            AmpR: β-lactamase; bla; confers resistance to ampicillin, carbenicillin, and related antibiotics
   1240..1828    +  rep_origin     ori: high-copy-number ColE1/pMB1/pBR322/pUC origin of replication
   2014..2153    -  misc_feature   bom: basis of mobility region from pBR322
   2255..2446    -  CDS            rop: Rop protein, which maintains plasmids at low copy number; rop
   2463..2843    +  CDS            YPB1_ECOLX: Protein predicted: Swiss-Prot protein existence level 4. From Escherichia coli.
   3085..3709    -  CDS            TcR (fragment): tetracycline efflux protein; tet; confers resistance to tetracycline
   3724..3745    -  protein_bind   CAP binding site: CAP binding activates transcription in the presence of cAMP. E. coli catabolite activator protein
   3758..4840    -  CDS            lacI: lac repressor; lacI; The lac repressor binds to the lac operator to inhibit transcription in E. coli. This inhibition can be relieved by adding lactose or isopropyl-β-D-thiogalactopyranoside (IPTG).
   4841..4918    -  promoter       lacI promoter: lacI
   4926..5205    -  CDS            TcR (fragment): tetracycline efflux protein; tet; confers resistance to tetracycline
   5227..5245    +  promoter       T7 promoter: promoter for bacteriophage T7 RNA polymerase
   5246..5270    +  protein_bind   lac operator: The lac repressor binds to the lac operator to inhibit transcription in E. coli. This inhibition can be relieved by adding lactose or isopropyl-β-D-thiogalactopyranoside (IPTG). lac repressor encoded by lacI
   5285..5307    +  RBS            RBS: efficient ribosome binding site from bacteriophage T7 gene 10 (Olins and Rangwala, 1989)
   5321..5482    +  CDS            spg (fragment): SPG1_STRSG - Experimental evidence at protein level: Swiss-Prot protein existence level 1. Binds to the constant Fc region of IgG with high affinity. From Streptococcus sp. group G.
   5483..5500    +  CDS            thrombin site: thrombin recognition and cleavage site
   5552..5568    +  CDS            7xHis (fragment): 6xHis affinity tag
   5570..5587    +  CDS            TEV site (fragment): tobacco etch virus (TEV) protease recognition and cleavage site
   5588..6652    +  CDS            PDCD6IP (fragment): PDC6I_HUMAN - Also known as AIP1, ALIX, KIAA1375. Experimental evidence at protein level: Swiss-Prot protein existence level 1. (Microbial infection) Involved in HIV-1 virus budding. Can replace TSG101 it its role of supporting HIV-1 release; this function requires the interaction with CHMP4B. The ESCRT machinery also functions in topologically equivalent membrane fission events, such as enveloped virus budding (HIV-1 and other lentiviruses). From Homo sapiens (Human).
   6663..6712    +  CDS            SET1 (fragment): solubility-enhancement tag derived from T7 phage gene 10B
   6720..6767    +  terminator     T7 terminator: transcription terminator for bacteriophage T7 RNA polymerase
   6790..6894    -  CDS            TcR (fragment): tetracycline efflux protein; tet; confers resistance to tetracycline
   6942..6970    -  promoter       tet promoter: E. coli promoter for tetracycline efflux protein gene
