[The description below was written by a language model from this plasmid's Addgene catalogue record and pLannotate feature annotations shown in this document.]
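Description:
GB1-His-Tev-ALIX-V (348-702) is a bacterial expression plasmid of about 7 kb, built on the pET-11a backbone. It produces the V domain of human ALIX (PDCD6IP, residues 348-702) from a codon-optimized insert of about 1.35 kb cloned between NdeI and BamHI. The plasmid replicates from a ColE1/pBR322-type origin. It retains the bom region and the rop gene, which restrains copy number and fits the catalogue's low-copy designation. Selection is by ampicillin through the β-lactamase gene. The interrupted tetracycline-resistance fragments and tet promoter in the annotation are non-functional remnants of the pBR322 ancestry of pET vectors.

Expression is driven by a T7 promoter followed by a lac operator and the phage T7 gene 10 ribosome binding site, and it ends at the T7 terminator. The plasmid also carries lacI, so transcription stays repressed until it is induced with IPTG in a host that supplies T7 RNA polymerase. The open reading frame begins with the GB1 domain of streptococcal protein G, a small tag commonly used to improve solubility and yield. An annotated thrombin site, a polyhistidine tag for metal-affinity purification and a TEV protease site follow, placed directly upstream of the ALIX fragment. TEV cleavage can therefore remove the whole N-terminal tag module after purification. A short match to a T7 gene 10-derived solubility tag lies downstream of the ALIX coding region. It is probably residual vector sequence rather than part of the expressed protein, though the record does not clarify this.

ALIX is an ESCRT-associated protein involved in membrane fission and enveloped virus budding. The associated publication concerns the efficient generation of monoubiquitinated recombinant proteins, which suggests the construct is a source of purified ALIX V domain for in vitro biochemical work.
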