Addgene plasmid #189819: GB1-His-Tev-ALIX-V (348-702)
Purpose: Codon-optimized bacterial expression plasmid. Expresses GB1-His-Tev-ALIX-V (348-702).
Depositing lab: Lalit Deshmukh. Depositing organization: University of California, San Diego (UCSD). Publication: Avidity-Based Method for the Efficient Generation of Monoubiquitinated Recombinant Proteins. Nelson SL, Li Y, Chen Y, Deshmukh L. J Am Chem Soc. 2023 Apr 3. doi: 10.1021/jacs.3c01943. PubMed 37010382.
Backbone
  Vector backbone: pET-11a
  Backbone size w/o insert (bp): 5632
  Total vector size (bp): 6982
  Vector type: Bacterial Expression
Growth in bacteria
  Bacterial resistance: Ampicillin, 100 μg/mL
  Growth temperature: 37°C
  Growth strain: DH5alpha
  Copy number: Low Copy
Gene/Insert
  Gene/Insert name: GB1-His-Tev-ALIX-V (348-702) (alt names: ALIX-V; V Domain of ALIX)
  Species: H. sapiens (human)
  Insert size (bp): 1350
  Entrez Gene: PDCD6IP (a.k.a. AIP1, ALIX, DRIP4, HP95, MCPH29)
  Tag / fusion protein: GB1-His-Tev (N terminal on insert)
  Cloning method: Restriction Enzyme; 5′ cloning site NdeI (unknown if destroyed); 3′ cloning site BamHI (unknown if destroyed)
  Sequencing primers: 5′ T7; 3′ T7 Terminator
Terms and licenses: Academic/Nonprofit Terms; Industry Terms: Not Available to Industry
Depositor comments: ALIX UniProt ID: Q8WUM4
How to cite: GB1-His-Tev-ALIX-V (348-702) was a gift from Lalit Deshmukh (Addgene plasmid # 189819 ; http://n2t.net/addgene:189819 ; RRID:Addgene_189819)
